Addgene plasmid #215277: pX552 EF1a DIO Chronos GFP_Vgat gRNA
Purpose: Expresses Vgat gRNA in a Cre dependent Chronos GFP vector
Depositing lab: Bryan Copits. Depositing organization: Washington University in Saint Louis. Publication: Cell-Specific Single Viral Vector CRISPR/Cas9 Editing and Genetically Encoded Tool Delivery in the Central and Peripheral Nervous Systems. Moffa JC, Bland IN, Tooley JR, Kalyanaraman V, Heitmeier M, Creed MC, Copits BA. eNeuro. 2024 Jul 5;11(7):ENEURO.0438-23.2024. doi: 10.1523/ENEURO.0438-23.2024. Print 2024 Jul. PubMed 38871457.
Backbone
  Vector backbone: pX552
  Total vector size (bp): 7143
  Vector type: Mammalian Expression, AAV
Growth in bacteria
  Bacterial resistance: Ampicillin, 100 μg/mL
  Growth temperature: 37°C
  Growth strain: NEB Stable
  Copy number: High Copy
Gene/Insert
  Gene/Insert name: Vgat gRNA
  Promoter: U6
  Cloning method: Restriction Enzyme; 5′ cloning site SapI (destroyed during cloning); 3′ cloning site SapI (destroyed during cloning)
  Sequencing primers: 5′ CAAGGCTGTTAGAGAGATAATTGGA; 3′ GATGCTTGGATCAAAATAGGAAG
Terms and licenses: Academic/Nonprofit Terms; Industry Terms: Not Available to Industry
Depositor comments: Please visit https://doi.org/10.1101/2023.10.10.561249 for bioRxiv preprint.
How to cite: pX552 EF1a DIO Chronos GFP_Vgat gRNA was a gift from Bryan Copits (Addgene plasmid # 215277 ; http://n2t.net/addgene:215277 ; RRID:Addgene_215277)
