[The description below was written by a language model from this plasmid's Addgene catalogue record and pLannotate feature annotations shown in this document.]
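Description:
pX552 EF1a DIO Chronos GFP_Vgat gRNA is a 7,143 bp AAV transfer plasmid built on the pX552 backbone for mammalian expression. It combines a CRISPR guide RNA cassette and a Cre-dependent optogenetic tool in a single viral genome. It is propagated in bacteria through a high-copy ColE1/pUC-type origin with ampicillin selection (AmpR, β-lactamase), and the backbone also carries an f1 phage origin. AAV2 inverted terminal repeats flank the payload and allow it to be packaged into recombinant AAV. One ITR is annotated in full, while the other is detected only as short fragments in the sequence record.

The payload has two expression units. A human U6 RNA polymerase III promoter drives a guide targeting Vgat, cloned through SapI sites that were destroyed in the process and fused to the Streptococcus pyogenes Cas9 gRNA scaffold. No Cas9 is encoded, so the nuclease must come from elsewhere. Downstream, the EF-1α promoter sits in front of a double-floxed inverted open reading frame (DIO). The Chronos-GFP coding region lies in antisense orientation between opposing pairs of lox2272 and loxP sites and is followed by the hGH polyadenylation signal. Cre recombinase inverts the cassette and locks it in the sense orientation, so the channelrhodopsin-EGFP fusion is made only in Cre-expressing cells. The annotation tool identifies EGFP but labels only a short stretch of the opsin region, as a CoChR-like fragment; this probably reflects opsin homology rather than a different insert, as the catalogue names the insert as Chronos. The associated work concerns cell-specific editing with one viral vector, delivered together with genetically encoded tools in the central and peripheral nervous systems.
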