Features (pLannotate 1.2.2; 22 found; start..end, strand, type, name):
      1..241     +  promoter       U6 promoter: RNA polymerase III promoter for human U6 snRNA
    271..346     +  misc_RNA       gRNA scaffold: guide RNA scaffold for the Streptococcus pyogenes CRISPR/Cas9 system
    389..455     +  CDS            small t antigen (fragment): SV40 (simian virus 40) small t antigen
    462..1640    +  promoter       EF-1α promoter: strong constitutive promoter for human elongation factor EF-1α
   1647..1663    +  misc_feature   MCS (fragment): pUC18/19 multiple cloning site
   1671..1704    -  protein_bind   lox2272: Cre-mediated recombination occurs in the 8-bp core sequence (GGATACTT). lox2272 sites are compatible with each other, but incompatible with loxP or loxN sites (Lee and Saito, 1988). Cre recombinase
   1767..1800    -  protein_bind   loxP: Cre-mediated recombination occurs in the 8-bp core sequence (GCATACAT). Cre recombinase
   1814..2530    -  CDS            EGFP: the original enhanced GFP (Yang et al., 1996) mammalian codon-optimized
   2870..2897    -  CDS            CoChR (fragment): high-photocurrent channelrhodopsin from Chloromonas oogama (Shemesh et al., 2017)
   3551..3584    +  protein_bind   lox2272: Cre-mediated recombination occurs in the 8-bp core sequence (GGATACTT). lox2272 sites are compatible with each other, but incompatible with loxP or loxN sites (Lee and Saito, 1988). Cre recombinase
   3655..3688    +  protein_bind   loxP: Cre-mediated recombination occurs in the 8-bp core sequence (GCATACAT). Cre recombinase
   3746..4222    +  polyA_signal   hGH poly(A) signal: human growth hormone polyadenylation signal
   4262..4402    +  repeat_region  AAV2 ITR: inverted terminal repeat of adeno-associated virus serotype 2 inverted
   4407..4458    -  misc_feature   bom (fragment): basis of mobility region from pBR322
   4477..4932    +  rep_origin     f1 ori (sequence partly withheld): f1 bacteriophage origin of replication; arrow indicates direction of (+) strand synthesis
   4933..4982    -  misc_feature   bom (fragment): basis of mobility region from pBR322
   5084..5119    -  CDS            rop (fragment): Rop protein, which maintains plasmids at low copy number; rop
   5214..5318    +  promoter       AmpR promoter: bla
   5319..6179    +  CDS            AmpR: β-lactamase; bla; confers resistance to ampicillin, carbenicillin, and related antibiotics
   6350..6938    +  rep_origin     ori: high-copy-number ColE1/pMB1/pBR322/pUC origin of replication
   7011..7038    +  repeat_region  AAV2 ITR (fragment): inverted terminal repeat of adeno-associated virus serotype 2 inverted
   7067..7094    +  repeat_region  AAV2 ITR (fragment): inverted terminal repeat of adeno-associated virus serotype 2 inverted
>Addgene plasmid #215277 | pX552 EF1a DIO Chronos GFP_Vgat gRNA | addgene full sequence | sequence record 425061 | Addgene NGS Result
GAGGGCCTATTTCCCATGATTCCTTCATATTTGCATATACGATACAAGGCTGTTAGAGAGATAATTGGAA
TTAATTTGACTGTAAACACAAAGATATTAGTACAAAATACGTGACGTAGAAAGTAATAATTTCTTGGGTA
GTTTGCAGTTTTAAAATTATGTTTTAAAATGGACTATCATATGCTTACCGTAACTTGAAAGTATTTCGAT
TTCTTGGCTTTATATATCTTGTGGAAAGGACGAAACACCGCTGGGACTTGTTGGACACGGGTTTTAGAGC
TAGAAATAGCAAGTTAAAATAAGGCTAGTCCGTTATCAACTTGAAAAAGTGGCACCGAGTCGGTGCTTTT
TTTCTAGACTGCAGAGGGCCATCGATAGCTTTGCAAAGATGGATAAAGTTTTAAACAGAGAGGAATCTTT
GCAGCTAATGGACCTTCTAGGTCTTGAAAGGAGTGGGAATTGGCTCCGGTGCCCGTCAGTGGGCAGAGCG
CACATCGCCCACAGTCCCCGAGAAGTTGGGGGGAGGGGTCGGCAATTGAACCGGTGCCTAGAGAAGGTGG
CGCGGGGTAAACTGGGAAAGTGATGTCGTGTACTGGCTCCGCCTTTTTCCCGAGGGTGGGGGAGAACCGT
ATATAAGTGCAGTAGTCGCCGTGAACGTTCTTTTTCGCAACGGGTTTGCCGCCAGAACACAGGTAAGTGC
CGTGTGTGGTTCCCGCGGGCCTGGCCTCTTTACGGGTTATGGCCCTTGCGTGCCTTGAATTACTTCCACC
TGGCTGCAGTACGTGATTCTTGATCCCGAGCTTCGGGTTGGAAGTGGGTGGGAGAGTTCGAGGCCTTGCG
CTTAAGGAGCCCCTTCGCCTCGTGCTTGAGTTGAGGCCTGGCCTGGGCGCTGGGGCCGCCGCGTGCGAAT
CTGGTGGCACCTTCGCGCCTGTCTCGCTGCTTTCGATAAGTCTCTAGCCATTTAAAATTTTTGATGACCT
GCTGCGACGCTTTTTTTCTGGCAAGATAGTCTTGTAAATGCGGGCCAAGATCTGCACACTGGTATTTCGG
TTTTTGGGGCCGCGGGCGGCGACGGGGCCCGTGCGTCCCAGCGCACATGTTCGGCGAGGCGGGGCCTGCG
AGCGCGGCCACCGAGAATCGGACGGGGGTAGTCTCAAGCTGGCCGGCCTGCTCTGGTGCCTGGCCTCGCG
CCGCCGTGTATCGCCCCGCCCTGGGCGGCAAGGCTGGCCCGGTCGGCACCAGTTGCGTGAGCGGAAAGAT
GGCCGCTTCCCGGCCCTGCTGCAGGGAGCTCAAAATGGAGGACGCGGCGCTCGGGAGAGCGGGCGGGTGA
GTCACCCACACAAAGGAAAAGGGCCTTTCCGTCCTCAGCCGTCGCTTCATGTGACTCCACGGAGTACCGG
GCGCCGTCCAGGCACCTCGATTAGTTCTCGAGCTTTTGGAGTACGTCGTCTTTAGGTTGGGGGGAGGGGT
TTTATGCGATGGAGTTTCCCCACACTGAGTGGGTGGAGACTGAAGTTAGGCCAGCTTGGCACTTGATGTA
ATTCTCCTTGGAATTTGCCCTTTTTGAGTTTGGATCTTGGTTCATTCTCAAGCCTCAGACAGTGGTTCAA
AGTTTTTTTCTTCCATTTCAGGTGTCGTGAGGAATTGGATCCTCTAGAGTCGAAATTCCCATAACTTCGT
ATAAAGTATCCTATACGAAGTTATATCAAAATAGGAAGACCAATGCTTCACCATCGACCCGAATTGCCAA
GCATCACCATCGACCCATAACTTCGTATAATGTATGCTATACGAAGTTATACTAGCTAGCTCATTACTTG
TACAGCTCGTCCATGCCGAGAGTGATCCCGGCGGCGGTCACGAACTCCAGCAGGACCATGTGATCGCGCT
TCTCGTTGGGGTCTTTGCTCAGGGCGGACTGGGTGCTCAGGTAGTGGTTGTCGGGCAGCAGCACGGGGCC
GTCGCCGATGGGGGTGTTCTGCTGGTAGTGGTCGGCGAGCTGCACGCTGCCGTCCTCGATGTTGTGGCGG
ATCTTGAAGTTCACCTTGATGCCGTTCTTCTGCTTGTCGGCCATGATATAGACGTTGTGGCTGTTGTAGT
TGTACTCCAGCTTGTGCCCCAGGATGTTGCCGTCCTCCTTGAAGTCGATGCCCTTCAGCTCGATGCGGTT
CACCAGGGTGTCGCCCTCGAACTTCACCTCGGCGCGGGTCTTGTAGTTGCCGTCGTCCTTGAAGAAGATG
GTGCGCTCCTGGACGTAGCCTTCGGGCATGGCGGACTTGAAGAAGTCGTGCTGCTTCATGTGGTCGGGGT
AGCGGCTGAAGCACTGCACGCCGTAGGTCAGGGTGGTCACGAGGGTGGGCCAGGGCACGGGCAGCTTGCC
GGTGGTGCAAATGAACTTCAGGGTCAGCTTGCCGTAGGTGGCATCGCCCTCGCCCTCGCCGGACACGCTG
AACTTGTGGCCGTTTACGTCGCCGTCCAGCTCGACCAGGATGGGCACCACCCCGGTGAACAGCTCCTCGC
CCTTGCTCACTGCTACTACCGGTGCCGCCACTCCTCCCTCCTCCTCCTCGTCGACGAAGGTCTCGATCTC
CATGTTCTCGCCGGCCACGTTGATGGTGGTTGTCTTCCGGATGTCGCCGTGGATCAGGATGTGCTCGTGG
ATCTTCACTCTCAGGTGGTGGCCCAGGAAGCCCCAAGTGTTCTTGCTGATCAGATCCAGGATCAGGTGGC
CGATTCCGCTGGTGTAAGGTGTGATCAGGCCCAGTCCCTCGTGTCCGGCGATGAACATCACGGGGAACAT
CAGCCAAGAGCAGAAGAAGACGTAGGCCATGATCTTGCAAATCTTCCGGCAGACGCCTTTGGGCAGGGTG
TGGTAGCTCTCGATATACACCTTGGCGATCTGGAAGAAGCAAGTCACGCCGTAGAACAGGCCGATCATGA
AGAACAGGATCTTCAGGGGGCCCTTTGTAAAGGCGGCTGTGATCCCCCACACGATGTTGCCGATGTCGGT
CACCAGGATGGTCATGGTCCGCTTGCTGTACTCTTCGTGCAGTCCGGTCAGGTTGCTCAGGTGGATCAGG
ATCACGGGGCAAGTCAGGAGCCACATGCTGTACCGCAGCCAAATCACGGCTCCTCCGTTGGTCTGGTACA
CTGTGGCTGGGCTGTCGACCTCGTGGAACAGCTCGATGAAGCACTTGACGAGCTCGATCACGCAGACGTA
GACCTCCTCCCAGCCGGTTGTGGCCTTGAAGCTGTGCCAACCGTAGAAGATGAGCTGCACGATAGCCACG
ATCACGGTGAACCACTGGAGTCCCACTGCGATCTTGTGCTGCAGCTCGGTTCCGTGGTTGATGTGGGGGA
AGCAACCGTGATCGGCTCCGGCTGTTGTGGCGTTAGAGGTTTCTCCGTGAGCGTCTGCTGCTGGTGTCAC
CACTGCTGCGGCGCTCAGCAGGCCTCTAATTGTGGCTTCGGCGCTAGGCACGGCTGAGATAAAGGCGTGG
GTCATTGTGGCGGCTGTTTCCATGGTGGCGGCGCGGCCTAGGTACCTAGTATAACTTCGTATAGGATACT
TTATACGAAGTTATCATTGGGATTCTTCCTATTTTGATCCAAGCATCACCATCGACCCTCTAGTCCAGAT
CTCACCATCGACCCATAACTTCGTATAGCATACATTATACGAAGTTATGTCCCTCGAAGAGGTTCGCGAA
GCTTATCGATACCGAGCGCTGCTCGAGAGATCTACGGGTGGCATCCCTGTGACCCCTCCCCAGTGCCTCT
CCTGGCCCTGGAAGTTGCCACTCCAGTGCCCACCAGCCTTGTCCTAATAAAATTAAGTTGCATCATTTTG
TCTGACTAGGTGTCCTTCTATAATATTATGGGGTGGAGGGGGGTGGTATGGAGCAAGGGGCAAGTTGGGA
AGACAACCTGTAGGGCCTGCGGGGTCTATTGGGAACCAAGCTGGAGTGCAGTGGCACAATCTTGGCTCAC
TGCAATCTCCGCCTCCTGGGTTCAAGCGATTCTCCTGCCTCAGCCTCCCGAGTTGTTGGGATTCCAGGCA
TGCATGACCAGGCTCAGCTAATTTTTGTTTTTTTGGTAGAGACGGGGTTTCACCATATTGGCCAGGCTGG
TCTCCAACTCCTAATCTCAGGTGATCTACCCACCTTGGCCTCCCAAATTGCTGGGATTACAGGCGTGAAC
CACTGCTCCCTTCCCTGTCCTTCTGATTTTGTAGGTAACCACGTGCGGACCGAGCGGCCGCAGGAACCCC
TAGTGATGGAGTTGGCCACTCCCTCTCTGCGCGCTCGCTCGCTCACTGAGGCCGGGCGACCAAAGGTCGC
CCGACGCCCGGGCTTTGCCCGGGCGGCCTCAGTGAGCGAGCGAGCGCGCAGCTGCCTGCAGGGGCGCCTG
ATGCGGTATTTTCTCCTTACGCATCTGTGCGGTATTTCACACCGCATA
[95 nt withheld, positions 4459-4553]
T
[46 nt withheld, positions 4555-4600]
C
[141 nt withheld, positions 4602-4742]
CCTTTGACGTTGGAGTCCACGTTCTTT
[37 nt withheld, positions 4770-4806]
ACTCTATCTCGGGCTATTCTTTTGATTTATAAGGGATTTTGCCGATTTCGGTCTATTGGTTAAAAAATGA
GCTGATTTAACAAAAATTTAACGCGAATTTTAACAAAATATTAACGTTTACAATTTTATGGTGCACTCTC
AGTACAATCTGCTCTGATGCCGCATAGTTAAGCCAGCCCCGACACCCGCCAACACCCGCTGACGCGCCCT
GACGGGCTTGTCTGCTCCCGGCATCCGCTTACAGACAAGCTGTGACCGTCTCCGGGAGCTGCATGTGTCA
GAGGTTTTCACCGTCATCACCGAAACGCGCGAGACGAAAGGGCCTCGTGATACGCCTATTTTTATAGGTT
AATGTCATGATAATAATGGTTTCTTAGACGTCAGGTGGCACTTTTCGGGGAAATGTGCGCGGAACCCCTA
TTTGTTTATTTTTCTAAATACATTCAAATATGTATCCGCTCATGAGACAATAACCCTGATAAATGCTTCA
ATAATATTGAAAAAGGAAGAGTATGAGTATTCAACATTTCCGTGTCGCCCTTATTCCCTTTTTTGCGGCA
TTTTGCCTTCCTGTTTTTGCTCACCCAGAAACGCTGGTGAAAGTAAAAGATGCTGAAGATCAGTTGGGTG
CACGAGTGGGTTACATCGAACTGGATCTCAACAGCGGTAAGATCCTTGAGAGTTTTCGCCCCGAAGAACG
TTTTCCAATGATGAGCACTTTTAAAGTTCTGCTATGTGGCGCGGTATTATCCCGTATTGACGCCGGGCAA
GAGCAACTCGGTCGCCGCATACACTATTCTCAGAATGACTTGGTTGAGTACTCACCAGTCACAGAAAAGC
ATCTTACGGATGGCATGACAGTAAGAGAATTATGCAGTGCTGCCATAACCATGAGTGATAACACTGCGGC
CAACTTACTTCTGACAACGATCGGAGGACCGAAGGAGCTAACCGCTTTTTTGCACAACATGGGGGATCAT
GTAACTCGCCTTGATCGTTGGGAACCGGAGCTGAATGAAGCCATACCAAACGACGAGCGTGACACCACGA
TGCCTGTAGCAATGGCAACAACGTTGCGCAAACTATTAACTGGCGAACTACTTACTCTAGCTTCCCGGCA
ACAATTAATAGACTGGATGGAGGCGGATAAAGTTGCAGGACCACTTCTGCGCTCGGCCCTTCCGGCTGGC
TGGTTTATTGCTGATAAATCTGGAGCCGGTGAGCGTGGGTCTCGCGGTATCATTGCAGCACTGGGGCCAG
ATGGTAAGCCCTCCCGTATCGTAGTTATCTACACGACGGGGAGTCAGGCAACTATGGATGAACGAAATAG
ACAGATCGCTGAGATAGGTGCCTCACTGATTAAGCATTGGTAACTGTCAGACCAAGTTTACTCATATATA
CTTTAGATTGATTTAAAACTTCATTTTTAATTTAAAAGGATCTAGGTGAAGATCCTTTTTGATAATCTCA
TGACCAAAATCCCTTAACGTGAGTTTTCGTTCCACTGAGCGTCAGACCCCGTAGAAAAGATCAAAGGATC
TTCTTGAGATCCTTTTTTTCTGCGCGTAATCTGCTGCTTGCAAACAAAAAAACCACCGCTACCAGCGGTG
GTTTGTTTGCCGGATCAAGAGCTACCAACTCTTTTTCCGAAGGTAACTGGCTTCAGCAGAGCGCAGATAC
CAAATACTGTTCTTCTAGTGTAGCCGTAGTTAGGCCACCACTTCAAGAACTCTGTAGCACCGCCTACATA
CCTCGCTCTGCTAATCCTGTTACCAGTGGCTGCTGCCAGTGGCGATAAGTCGTGTCTTACCGGGTTGGAC
TCAAGACGATAGTTACCGGATAAGGCGCAGCGGTCGGGCTGAACGGGGGGTTCGTGCACACAGCCCAGCT
TGGAGCGAACGACCTACACCGAACTGAGATACCTACAGCGTGAGCTATGAGAAAGCGCCACGCTTCCCGA
AGGGAGAAAGGCGGACAGGTATCCGGTAAGCGGCAGGGTCGGAACAGGAGAGCGCACGAGGGAGCTTCCA
GGGGGAAACGCCTGGTATCTTTATAGTCCTGTCGGGTTTCGCCACCTCTGACTTGAGCGTCGATTTTTGT
GATGCTCGTCAGGGGGGCGGAGCCTATGGAAAAACGCCAGCAACGCGGCCTTTTTACGGTTCCTGGCCTT
TTGCTGGCCTTTTGCTCACATGTCCTGCAGGCAGCTGCGCGCTCGCTCGCTCACTGAGGCCGCCCGGGCG
TCGGGCGACCTTTGGTCGCCCGGCCTCAGTGAGCGAGCGAGCGCGCAGAGAGGGAGTGGCCAACTCCATC
ACTAGGGGTTCCTGCGGCCGCACGCGT
